Addgene plasmid #77695: AK4 gRNA (BRDN0001146956)
Purpose: 3rd generation lentiviral gRNA plasmid targeting human AK4
Depositing lab: John Doench & David Root. Depositing organization: Broad Institute. Publication: Optimized sgRNA design to maximize activity and minimize off-target effects of CRISPR-Cas9. Doench JG, Fusi N, Sullender M, Hegde M, Vaimberg EW, Donovan KF, Smith I, Tothova Z, Wilen C, Orchard R, Virgin HW, Listgarten J, Root DE. Nat Biotechnol. 2016 Jan 18. doi: 10.1038/nbt.3437. PubMed 26780180.
Backbone
  Vector backbone: lentiGuide-Puro
  Backbone manufacturer: Zhang Lab (Addgene plasmid # 52963)
  Vector type: Mammalian Expression, Lentiviral, CRISPR
  Selectable markers: Puromycin
Growth in bacteria
  Bacterial resistance: Ampicillin, 100 μg/mL
  Growth temperature: 37°C
  Growth strain: DH5alpha
  Copy number: High Copy
Gene/Insert
  Gene/Insert name: AK4 (alt names: AK4; NM_001005353.2)
  gRNA/shRNA sequence: GTGCCCTTGCCCGAGCCGGG
  Species: H. sapiens (human)
  Entrez Gene: AK4 (a.k.a. RP4-686B20.1, AK3, AK3L1, AK3L2)
  Promoter: hU6
  Cloning method: Unknown
  Sequencing primers: 5′ U6-F; 3′ pS2-R
Terms and licenses: Academic/Nonprofit Terms; Industry Terms: Not Available to Industry
Depositor comments: The gRNA was designed to target the following Genbank reference sequence(s): NM_001005353.2,NM_013410.3,NM_203464.2. Note that this plasmid does NOT contain Cas9. It should be used in conjunction with lentiCas9-Blast (Addgene #52962) or otherwise with cell lines already expressing Cas9. Browse the full kinome gRNA library at http://www.addgene.org/pooled-library/broadgpp-human-kinome/ or visit http://www.broadinstitute.org/rnai/public/ for detailed protocols and information.
How to cite: AK4 gRNA (BRDN0001146956) was a gift from John Doench & David Root (Addgene plasmid # 77695 ; http://n2t.net/addgene:77695 ; RRID:Addgene_77695)
