[The description below was written by a language model from this plasmid's Addgene catalogue record and pLannotate feature annotations shown in this document.]
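Description:
AK4 gRNA (BRDN0001146956) is a third-generation lentiviral guide RNA plasmid built on the lentiGuide-Puro backbone and designed to target human AK4 (adenylate kinase 4) for CRISPR-Cas9 editing. It is maintained in E. coli through a high-copy ColE1/pUC-type origin with ampicillin resistance (AmpR). The backbone also carries an f1 origin, an SV40 origin and remnants of lac and phage promoter elements from its cloning-vector ancestry.

The lentiviral transfer cassette begins with an RSV promoter fused to a truncated HIV-1 5' LTR, which makes genomic RNA production Tat-independent. This is followed by the Ψ packaging signal with a partial gag sequence and the Rev response element for Rev-dependent nuclear export. It ends in a self-inactivating ΔU3 3' LTR, followed by an SV40 polyadenylation signal. Within the proviral region, a human U6 RNA polymerase III promoter drives the AK4-specific spacer joined to the Streptococcus pyogenes gRNA scaffold. A cPPT/CTS element that aids nuclear import of the viral genome lies downstream of it. A separate EF-1α core promoter with its intron A expresses puromycin N-acetyltransferase for selection of transduced mammalian cells, and a WPRE enhances transcript expression.

The plasmid does not encode Cas9, so it must be used with a separate Cas9 vector or in cells that already express Cas9. According to the depositor, the guide was designed against several AK4 reference transcripts and belongs to a human kinome gRNA collection associated with work on optimised sgRNA design. It is typically packaged into lentivirus to knock out AK4 in human cells.
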