Features (pLannotate 1.2.2; 29 found; start..end, strand, type, name):
     14..80      +  CDS            small t antigen (fragment): SV40 (simian virus 40) small t antigen
    106..317     +  promoter       EF-1α core promoter: core promoter for human elongation factor EF-1α
    318..1256    +  intron         EF-1α intron A: intron upstream of the start codon of human EF-1α
   1278..1877    +  CDS            PuroR (fragment): puromycin N-acetyltransferase; pac from Streptomyces; confers resistance to puromycin
   1893..2481    +  misc_feature   WPRE: woodchuck hepatitis virus posttranscriptional regulatory element
   2532..2551    +  misc_feature   cPPT/CTS (fragment): central polypurine tract and central termination sequence of HIV-1
   2553..2786    +  LTR            3' LTR (ΔU3): self-inactivating 3' long terminal repeat (LTR) from HIV-1
   2864..2985    +  polyA_signal   SV40 poly(A) signal: SV40 polyadenylation signal
   3025..3160    +  rep_origin     SV40 ori: SV40 origin of replication
   3181..3199    -  promoter       T7 promoter: promoter for bacteriophage T7 RNA polymerase
   3207..3362    +  CDS            lacZα (fragment): LacZα fragment of β-galactosidase; lacZ fragment
   3367..3795    +  rep_origin     f1 ori (sequence partly withheld): f1 bacteriophage origin of replication; arrow indicates direction of (+) strand synthesis
   3848..3952    +  promoter       AmpR promoter: bla
   3953..4813    +  CDS            AmpR: β-lactamase; bla; confers resistance to ampicillin, carbenicillin, and related antibiotics
   4984..5572    +  rep_origin     ori: high-copy-number ColE1/pMB1/pBR322/pUC origin of replication
   5755..5847    +  CDS            lacI (fragment): lac repressor; lacI; The lac repressor binds to the lac operator to inhibit transcription in E. coli. This inhibition can be relieved by adding lactose or isopropyl-β-D-thiogalactopyranoside (IPTG).
   5860..5881    +  protein_bind   CAP binding site: CAP binding activates transcription in the presence of cAMP. E. coli catabolite activator protein
   5896..5926    +  promoter       lac promoter: promoter for the E. coli lac operon
   5934..5950    +  protein_bind   lac operator: The lac repressor binds to the lac operator to inhibit transcription in E. coli. This inhibition can be relieved by adding lactose or isopropyl-β-D-thiogalactopyranoside (IPTG). lac repressor encoded by lacI
   5995..6013    +  promoter       T3 promoter: promoter for bacteriophage T3 RNA polymerase
   6041..6267    +  promoter       RSV promoter: Rous sarcoma virus enhancer/promoter
   6268..6448    +  LTR            5' LTR (truncated): truncated 5' long terminal repeat (LTR) from HIV-1
   6495..6620    +  misc_feature   HIV-1 Ψ: packaging signal of human immunodeficiency virus type 1
   6604..6967    +  CDS            HIV-1 gag (fragment): gag protein from human immunodeficiency virus 1; gag
   7113..7346    +  misc_feature   RRE: The Rev response element (RRE) of HIV-1 allows for Rev-dependent mRNA export from the nucleus to the cytoplasm.
   7723..7749    +  CDS            Rev (fragment): human immunodeficiency virus 1 (HIV-1) Rev protein; rev; enhances nuclear export of unspliced and incompletely spliced viral mRNAs
   7753..7993    +  promoter       U6 promoter: RNA polymerase III promoter for human U6 snRNA
   8023..8098    +  misc_RNA       gRNA scaffold: guide RNA scaffold for the Streptococcus pyogenes CRISPR/Cas9 system
   8154..8271    +  misc_feature   cPPT/CTS: central polypurine tract and central termination sequence of HIV-1
>Addgene plasmid #77695 | AK4 gRNA (BRDN0001146956) | addgene full sequence | sequence record 188256 | Addgene Assembled Sequence
CCCGGGTGCAAAGATGGATAAAGTTTTAAACAGAGAGGAATCTTTGCAGCTAATGGACCTTCTAGGTCTT
GAAAGGAGTGGGAATTGGCTCCGGTGCCCGTCAGTGGGCAGAGCGCACATCGCCCACAGTCCCCGAGAAG
TTGGGGGGAGGGGTCGGCAATTGATCCGGTGCCTAGAGAAGGTGGCGCGGGGTAAACTGGGAAAGTGATG
TCGTGTACTGGCTCCGCCTTTTTCCCGAGGGTGGGGGAGAACCGTATATAAGTGCAGTAGTCGCCGTGAA
CGTTCTTTTTCGCAACGGGTTTGCCGCCAGAACACAGGTAAGTGCCGTGTGTGGTTCCCGCGGGCCTGGC
CTCTTTACGGGTTATGGCCCTTGCGTGCCTTGAATTACTTCCACCTGGCTGCAGTACGTGATTCTTGATC
CCGAGCTTCGGGTTGGAAGTGGGTGGGAGAGTTCGAGGCCTTGCGCTTAAGGAGCCCCTTCGCCTCGTGC
TTGAGTTGAGGCCTGGCCTGGGCGCTGGGGCCGCCGCGTGCGAATCTGGTGGCACCTTCGCGCCTGTCTC
GCTGCTTTCGATAAGTCTCTAGCCATTTAAAATTTTTGATGACCTGCTGCGACGCTTTTTTTCTGGCAAG
ATAGTCTTGTAAATGCGGGCCAAGATCTGCACACTGGTATTTCGGTTTTTGGGGCCGCGGGCGGCGACGG
GGCCCGTGCGTCCCAGCGCACATGTTCGGCGAGGCGGGGCCTGCGAGCGCGGCCACCGAGAATCGGACGG
GGGTAGTCTCAAGCTGGCCGGCCTGCTCTGGTGCCTGGCCTCGCGCCGCCGTGTATCGCCCCGCCCTGGG
CGGCAAGGCTGGCCCGGTCGGCACCAGTTGCGTGAGCGGAAAGATGGCCGCTTCCCGGCCCTGCTGCAGG
GAGCTCAAAATGGAGGACGCGGCGCTCGGGAGAGCGGGCGGGTGAGTCACCCACACAAAGGAAAAGGGCC
TTTCCGTCCTCAGCCGTCGCTTCATGTGACTCCACGGAGTACCGGGCGCCGTCCAGGCACCTCGATTAGT
TCTCGAGCTTTTGGAGTACGTCGTCTTTAGGTTGGGGGGAGGGGTTTTATGCGATGGAGTTTCCCCACAC
TGAGTGGGTGGAGACTGAAGTTAGGCCAGCTTGGCACTTGATGTAATTCTCCTTGGAATTTGCCCTTTTT
GAGTTTGGATCTTGGTTCATTCTCAAGCCTCAGACAGTGGTTCAAAGTTTTTTTCTTCCATTTCAGGTGT
CGTGACGTACGGCCACCATGACCGAGTACAAGCCCACGGTGCGCCTCGCCACCCGCGACGACGTCCCCAG
GGCCGTACGCACCCTCGCCGCCGCGTTCGCCGACTACCCCGCCACGCGCCACACCGTCGATCCGGACCGC
CACATCGAGCGGGTCACCGAGCTGCAAGAACTCTTCCTCACGCGCGTCGGGCTCGACATCGGCAAGGTGT
GGGTCGCGGACGACGGCGCCGCCGTGGCGGTCTGGACCACGCCGGAGAGCGTCGAAGCGGGGGCGGTGTT
CGCCGAGATCGGCCCGCGCATGGCCGAGTTGAGCGGTTCCCGGCTGGCCGCGCAGCAACAGATGGAAGGC
CTCCTGGCGCCGCACCGGCCCAAGGAGCCCGCGTGGTTCCTGGCCACCGTCGGAGTCTCGCCCGACCACC
AGGGCAAGGGTCTGGGCAGCGCCGTCGTGCTCCCCGGAGTGGAGGCGGCCGAGCGCGCCGGGGTGCCCGC
CTTCCTGGAGACCTCCGCGCCCCGCAACCTCCCCTTCTACGAGCGGCTCGGCTTCACCGTCACCGCCGAC
GTCGAGGTGCCCGAAGGACCGCGCACCTGGTGCATGACCCGCAAGCCCGGTGCCTGAACGCGTTAAGTCG
ACAATCAACCTCTGGATTACAAAATTTGTGAAAGATTGACTGGTATTCTTAACTATGTTGCTCCTTTTAC
GCTATGTGGATACGCTGCTTTAATGCCTTTGTATCATGCTATTGCTTCCCGTATGGCTTTCATTTTCTCC
TCCTTGTATAAATCCTGGTTGCTGTCTCTTTATGAGGAGTTGTGGCCCGTTGTCAGGCAACGTGGCGTGG
TGTGCACTGTGTTTGCTGACGCAACCCCCACTGGTTGGGGCATTGCCACCACCTGTCAGCTCCTTTCCGG
GACTTTCGCTTTCCCCCTCCCTATTGCCACGGCGGAACTCATCGCCGCCTGCCTTGCCCGCTGCTGGACA
GGGGCTCGGCTGTTGGGCACTGACAATTCCGTGGTGTTGTCGGGGAAATCATCGTCCTTTCCTTGGCTGC
TCGCCTGTGTTGCCACCTGGATTCTGCGCGGGACGTCCTTCTGCTACGTCCCTTCGGCCCTCAATCCAGC
GGACCTTCCTTCCCGCGGCCTGCTGCCGGCTCTGCGGCCTCTTCCGCGTCTTCGCCTTCGCCCTCAGACG
AGTCGGATCTCCCTTTGGGCCGCCTCCCCGCGTCGACTTTAAGACCAATGACTTACAAGGCAGCTGTAGA
TCTTAGCCACTTTTTAAAAGAAAAGGGGGGACTGGAAGGGCTAATTCACTCCCAACGAAGACAAGATCTG
CTTTTTGCTTGTACTGGGTCTCTCTGGTTAGACCAGATCTGAGCCTGGGAGCTCTCTGGCTAACTAGGGA
ACCCACTGCTTAAGCCTCAATAAAGCTTGCCTTGAGTGCTTCAAGTAGTGTGTGCCCGTCTGTTGTGTGA
CTCTGGTAACTAGAGATCCCTCAGACCCTTTTAGTCAGTGTGGAAAATCTCTAGCAGTACGTATAGTAGT
TCATGTCATCTTATTATTCAGTATTTATAACTTGCAAAGAAATGAATATCAGAGAGTGAGAGGAACTTGT
TTATTGCAGCTTATAATGGTTACAAATAAAGCAATAGCATCACAAATTTCACAAATAAAGCATTTTTTTC
ACTGCATTCTAGTTGTGGTTTGTCCAAACTCATCAATGTATCTTATCATGTCTGGCTCTAGCTATCCCGC
CCCTAACTCCGCCCATCCCGCCCCTAACTCCGCCCAGTTCCGCCCATTCTCCGCCCCATGGCTGACTAAT
TTTTTTTATTTATGCAGAGGCCGAGGCCGCCTCGGCCTCTGAGCTATTCCAGAAGTAGTGAGGAGGCTTT
TTTGGAGGCCTAGGGACGTACCCAATTCGCCCTATAGTGAGTCGTATTACGCGCGCTCACTGGCCGTCGT
TTTACAACGTCGTGACTGGGAAAACCCTGGCGTTACCCAACTTAATCGCCTTGCAGCACATCCCCCTTTC
GCCAGCTGGCGTAATAGCGAAGAGGCCCGCACCGATCGCCCTTCCCAACAGTTGCGCAGCCTGAATGGCG
AATGGG
[124 nt withheld, positions 3367-3490]
C
[91 nt withheld, positions 3492-3582]
A
[49 nt withheld, positions 3584-3632]
CCTTTGACGTTGGAGTCCACGTTCTTT
[37 nt withheld, positions 3660-3696]
ACCCTATCTCGGTCTATTCTTTTGATTTATAAGGGATTTTGCCGATTTCGGCCTATTGGTTAAAAAATGA
GCTGATTTAACAAAAATTTAACGCGAATTTTAACAAAATATTAACGCTTACAATTTAGGTGGCACTTTTC
GGGGAAATGTGCGCGGAACCCCTATTTGTTTATTTTTCTAAATACATTCAAATATGTATCCGCTCATGAG
ACAATAACCCTGATAAATGCTTCAATAATATTGAAAAAGGAAGAGTATGAGTATTCAACATTTCCGTGTC
GCCCTTATTCCCTTTTTTGCGGCATTTTGCCTTCCTGTTTTTGCTCACCCAGAAACGCTGGTGAAAGTAA
AAGATGCTGAAGATCAGTTGGGTGCACGAGTGGGTTACATCGAACTGGATCTCAACAGCGGTAAGATCCT
TGAGAGTTTTCGCCCCGAAGAACGTTTTCCAATGATGAGCACTTTTAAAGTTCTGCTATGTGGCGCGGTA
TTATCCCGTATTGACGCCGGGCAAGAGCAACTCGGTCGCCGCATACACTATTCTCAGAATGACTTGGTTG
AGTACTCACCAGTCACAGAAAAGCATCTTACGGATGGCATGACAGTAAGAGAATTATGCAGTGCTGCCAT
AACCATGAGTGATAACACTGCGGCCAACTTACTTCTGACAACGATCGGAGGACCGAAGGAGCTAACCGCT
TTTTTGCACAACATGGGGGATCATGTAACTCGCCTTGATCGTTGGGAACCGGAGCTGAATGAAGCCATAC
CAAACGACGAGCGTGACACCACGATGCCTGTAGCAATGGCAACAACGTTGCGCAAACTATTAACTGGCGA
ACTACTTACTCTAGCTTCCCGGCAACAATTAATAGACTGGATGGAGGCGGATAAAGTTGCAGGACCACTT
CTGCGCTCGGCCCTTCCGGCTGGCTGGTTTATTGCTGATAAATCTGGAGCCGGTGAGCGTGGGTCTCGCG
GTATCATTGCAGCACTGGGGCCAGATGGTAAGCCCTCCCGTATCGTAGTTATCTACACGACGGGGAGTCA
GGCAACTATGGATGAACGAAATAGACAGATCGCTGAGATAGGTGCCTCACTGATTAAGCATTGGTAACTG
TCAGACCAAGTTTACTCATATATACTTTAGATTGATTTAAAACTTCATTTTTAATTTAAAAGGATCTAGG
TGAAGATCCTTTTTGATAATCTCATGACCAAAATCCCTTAACGTGAGTTTTCGTTCCACTGAGCGTCAGA
CCCCGTAGAAAAGATCAAAGGATCTTCTTGAGATCCTTTTTTTCTGCGCGTAATCTGCTGCTTGCAAACA
AAAAAACCACCGCTACCAGCGGTGGTTTGTTTGCCGGATCAAGAGCTACCAACTCTTTTTCCGAAGGTAA
CTGGCTTCAGCAGAGCGCAGATACCAAATACTGTTCTTCTAGTGTAGCCGTAGTTAGGCCACCACTTCAA
GAACTCTGTAGCACCGCCTACATACCTCGCTCTGCTAATCCTGTTACCAGTGGCTGCTGCCAGTGGCGAT
AAGTCGTGTCTTACCGGGTTGGACTCAAGACGATAGTTACCGGATAAGGCGCAGCGGTCGGGCTGAACGG
GGGGTTCGTGCACACAGCCCAGCTTGGAGCGAACGACCTACACCGAACTGAGATACCTACAGCGTGAGCT
ATGAGAAAGCGCCACGCTTCCCGAAGGGAGAAAGGCGGACAGGTATCCGGTAAGCGGCAGGGTCGGAACA
GGAGAGCGCACGAGGGAGCTTCCAGGGGGAAACGCCTGGTATCTTTATAGTCCTGTCGGGTTTCGCCACC
TCTGACTTGAGCGTCGATTTTTGTGATGCTCGTCAGGGGGGCGGAGCCTATGGAAAAACGCCAGCAACGC
GGCCTTTTTACGGTTCCTGGCCTTTTGCTGGCCTTTTGCTCACATGTTCTTTCCTGCGTTATCCCCTGAT
TCTGTGGATAACCGTATTACCGCCTTTGAGTGAGCTGATACCGCTCGCCGCAGCCGAACGACCGAGCGCA
GCGAGTCAGTGAGCGAGGAAGCGGAAGAGCGCCCAATACGCAAACCGCCTCTCCCCGCGCGTTGGCCGAT
TCATTAATGCAGCTGGCACGACAGGTTTCCCGACTGGAAAGCGGGCAGTGAGCGCAACGCAATTAATGTG
AGTTAGCTCACTCATTAGGCACCCCAGGCTTTACACTTTATGCTTCCGGCTCGTATGTTGTGTGGAATTG
TGAGCGGATAACAATTTCACACAGGAAACAGCTATGACCATGATTACGCCAAGCGCGCAATTAACCCTCA
CTAAAGGGAACAAAAGCTGGAGCTGCAAGCTTAATGTAGTCTTATGCAATACTCTTGTAGTCTTGCAACA
TGGTAACGATGAGTTAGCAACATGCCTTACAAGGAGAGAAAAAGCACCGTGCATGCCGATTGGTGGAAGT
AAGGTGGTACGATCGTGCCTTATTAGGAAGGCAACAGACGGGTCTGACATGGATTGGACGAACCACTGAA
TTGCCGCATTGCAGAGATATTGTATTTAAGTGCCTAGCTCGATACATAAACGGGTCTCTCTGGTTAGACC
AGATCTGAGCCTGGGAGCTCTCTGGCTAACTAGGGAACCCACTGCTTAAGCCTCAATAAAGCTTGCCTTG
AGTGCTTCAAGTAGTGTGTGCCCGTCTGTTGTGTGACTCTGGTAACTAGAGATCCCTCAGACCCTTTTAG
TCAGTGTGGAAAATCTCTAGCAGTGGCGCCCGAACAGGGACTTGAAAGCGAAAGGGAAACCAGAGGAGCT
CTCTCGACGCAGGACTCGGCTTGCTGAAGCGCGCACGGCAAGAGGCGAGGGGCGGCGACTGGTGAGTACG
CCAAAAATTTTGACTAGCGGAGGCTAGAAGGAGAGAGATGGGTGCGAGAGCGTCAGTATTAAGCGGGGGA
GAATTAGATCGCGATGGGAAAAAATTCGGTTAAGGCCAGGGGGAAAGAAAAAATATAAATTAAAACATAT
AGTATGGGCAAGCAGGGAGCTAGAACGATTCGCAGTTAATCCTGGCCTGTTAGAAACATCAGAAGGCTGT
AGACAAATACTGGGACAGCTACAACCATCCCTTCAGACAGGATCAGAAGAACTTAGATCATTATATAATA
CAGTAGCAACCCTCTATTGTGTGCATCAAAGGATAGAGATAAAAGACACCAAGGAAGCTTTAGACAAGAT
AGAGGAAGAGCAAAACAAAAGTAAGACCACCGCACAGCAAGCGGCCGCTGATCTTCAGACCTGGAGGAGG
AGATATGAGGGACAATTGGAGAAGTGAATTATATAAATATAAAGTAGTAAAAATTGAACCATTAGGAGTA
GCACCCACCAAGGCAAAGAGAAGAGTGGTGCAGAGAGAAAAAAGAGCAGTGGGAATAGGAGCTTTGTTCC
TTGGGTTCTTGGGAGCAGCAGGAAGCACTATGGGCGCAGCGTCAATGACGCTGACGGTACAGGCCAGACA
ATTATTGTCTGGTATAGTGCAGCAGCAGAACAATTTGCTGAGGGCTATTGAGGCGCAACAGCATCTGTTG
CAACTCACAGTCTGGGGCATCAAGCAGCTCCAGGCAAGAATCCTGGCTGTGGAAAGATACCTAAAGGATC
AACAGCTCCTGGGGATTTGGGGTTGCTCTGGAAAACTCATTTGCACCACTGCTGTGCCTTGGAATGCTAG
TTGGAGTAATAAATCTCTGGAACAGATTTGGAATCACACGACCTGGATGGAGTGGGACAGAGAAATTAAC
AATTACACAAGCTTAATACACTCCTTAATTGAAGAATCGCAAAACCAGCAAGAAAAGAATGAACAAGAAT
TATTGGAATTAGATAAATGGGCAAGTTTGTGGAATTGGTTTAACATAACAAATTGGCTGTGGTATATAAA
ATTATTCATAATGATAGTAGGAGGCTTGGTAGGTTTAAGAATAGTTTTTGCTGTACTTTCTATAGTGAAT
AGAGTTAGGCAGGGATATTCACCATTATCGTTTCAGACCCACCTCCCAACCCCGAGGGGACCCAGAGAGG
GCCTATTTCCCATGATTCCTTCATATTTGCATATACGATACAAGGCTGTTAGAGAGATAATTAGAATTAA
TTTGACTGTAAACACAAAGATATTAGTACAAAATACGTGACGTAGAAAGTAATAATTTCTTGGGTAGTTT
GCAGTTTTAAAATTATGTTTTAAAATGGACTATCATATGCTTACCGTAACTTGAAAGTATTTCGATTTCT
TGGCTTTATATATCTTGTGGAAAGGACGAAACACCGGTGCCCTTGCCCGAGCCGGGGTTTTAGAGCTAGA
AATAGCAAGTTAAAATAAGGCTAGTCCGTTATCAACTTGAAAAAGTGGCACCGAGTCGGTGCTTTTTTAA
GCTTGGCGTAACTAGATCTTGAGACAAATGGCAGTATTCATCCACAATTTTAAAAGAAAAGGGGGGATTG
GGGGGTACAGTGCAGGGGAAAGAATAGTAGACATAATAGCAACAGACATACAAACTAAAGAATTACAAAA
ACAAATTACAAAAATTCAAAATTTTCGGGTTTATTACAGGGACAGCAGAGATCCACTTTGGCGCCGGCTC
GAGGGGG
