>Addgene plasmid #77695 | AK4 gRNA (BRDN0001146956) | depositor partial sequence | sequence record 145155 | Target Sequence
GTGCCCTTGCCCGAGCCGGG
