>Addgene plasmid #77695 | AK4 gRNA (BRDN0001146956) | addgene partial sequence | sequence record 188255 | hU6-F
GTAGAAAGTAATAATTTCTTGGGTAGTTTGCAGTTTTAAAATTATGTTTTAAAATGGACTATCATATGCT
TACCGTAACTTGAAAGTATTTCGATTTCTTGGCTTTATATATCTTGTGGAAAGGACGAAACACCGGTGCC
CTTGCCCGAGCCGGGGTTTTAGAGCTAGAAATAGCAAGTTAAAATAAGGCTAGTCCGTTATCAACTTGAA
AAAGTGGCACCGAGTCGGTGCTTTTTTAAGCTTGGCGTAACTAGATCTTGAGACAAATGGCAGTATTCAT
CCACAATTTTAAAAGAAAAGGGGGGATTGGGGGGTACAGTGCAGGGGAAAGAATAGTAGACATAATAGCA
ACAGACATACAAACTAAAGAATTACAAAAACAAATTACAAAAATTCAAAATTTTCGGGTTTATTACAGGG
ACAGCAGAGATCCACTTTGGCGCCGGCTCGAGGGGGCCCGGGTGCAAAGATGGATAAAGTTTTAAACAGA
GAGGAATCTTTGCAGCTAATGGACCTTCTAGGTCTTGAAAGGAGTGGGAATTGGCTCCGGTGCCCGTCAG
TGGGCAGAGC
